Addgene plasmid #47927: pET22b-EC12-129/138Avi
Purpose: Expresses E-cadherin EC12 with C9A, K129C/D138C mutations and avi tag in E.Coli.
Depositing lab: Tanja Kortemme. Depositing organization: University of California, San Francisco (UCSF). Publication: Design of a Photoswitchable Cadherin. Ritterson RS, Kuchenbecker KM, Michalik M, Kortemme T. J Am Chem Soc. 2013 Aug 7. 10.1021/ja404992r PubMed 23923816.
Backbone
  Vector backbone: pET-22b(+)
  Backbone manufacturer: Novagen
  Backbone size w/o insert (bp): 5406
  Total vector size (bp): 6117
  Modifications to backbone: None
  Vector type: Bacterial Expression
Growth in bacteria
  Bacterial resistance: Ampicillin, 100 μg/mL
  Growth temperature: 37°C
  Growth strain: Top10
  Copy number: High Copy
Gene/Insert
  Gene/Insert name: E-Cadherin EC12 (alt name: EC12)
  Species: M. musculus (mouse)
  Insert size (bp): 750
  Mutation: Mutations C9A, K129C, D138C
  Promoter: T7
  Tag / fusion protein: 6xHis (N terminal on insert); TEV Cleavage (N terminal on insert); Avi Tag (C terminal on insert)
  Cloning method: Restriction Enzyme; 5′ cloning site NdeI (not destroyed); 3′ cloning site XhoI (not destroyed)
  Sequencing primers: 5′ taatacgactcactatagg; 3′ ctagttattgctcagcgg
Terms and licenses: Academic/Nonprofit Terms; Industry Terms: Not Available to Industry
Depositor comments: Plasmid contains E-Cadherin domains 1 and 2 (aa157-375, when compared to GenBank reference sequence NP_033994.1). Numbering of the mutations is relative to this sequence. The pro-peptide sequence that is normally cleaved during maturation was intentionally removed as part of the cloning strategy for expression in bacteria.
How to cite: pET22b-EC12-129/138Avi was a gift from Tanja Kortemme (Addgene plasmid # 47927 ; http://n2t.net/addgene:47927 ; RRID:Addgene_47927)
