[The description below was written by a language model from this plasmid's Addgene catalogue record and pLannotate feature annotations shown in this document.]
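Description:
pET22b-EC12-129/138Avi is a bacterial expression plasmid built on the Novagen pET-22b(+) backbone, about 6.1 kb in total, for producing a mutant fragment of mouse E-cadherin in E. coli. It is propagated through a ColE1/pBR322-type origin and selected with ampicillin via the β-lactamase gene. The feature table also shows the usual pET backbone elements: an f1 phage origin, the bom and rop regions, and a lacI gene with its own promoter. The record lists it as high copy, although rop is normally associated with lower plasmid copy number.

The insert, cloned between NdeI and XhoI, encodes the first two extracellular cadherin domains (EC1 and EC2, residues 157–375 of the reference protein). The pro-peptide that is normally removed during maturation was deliberately omitted for bacterial expression. Use of NdeI is expected to exclude the pelB leader of pET-22b, and no such signal is annotated. The fragment carries three substitutions, numbered relative to the expressed fragment: C9A, K129C and D138C. Expression is driven by a T7 promoter followed by a lac operator and the T7 gene 10 ribosome binding site, so transcription requires T7 RNA polymerase and is inducible with IPTG; a T7 terminator closes the unit. The protein has an N-terminal 6xHis tag and TEV protease site for purification and tag removal, and a C-terminal AviTag for site-specific enzymatic biotinylation. A second His-tag sequence from the vector is annotated downstream of the AviTag, but the record does not say whether it is translated. The associated publication concerns design of a photoswitchable cadherin, though the record does not explicitly state the role of the introduced cysteine pair.
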