Features (pLannotate 1.2.2; 21 found; start..end, strand, type, name):
     12..467     +  rep_origin     f1 ori (sequence partly withheld): f1 bacteriophage origin of replication; arrow indicates direction of (+) strand synthesis
    494..598     +  promoter       AmpR promoter: bla
    599..1459    +  CDS            AmpR: β-lactamase; bla; confers resistance to ampicillin, carbenicillin, and related antibiotics
   1630..2218    +  rep_origin     ori: high-copy-number ColE1/pMB1/pBR322/pUC origin of replication
   2404..2546    -  misc_feature   bom: basis of mobility region from pBR322
   2648..2839    -  CDS            rop: Rop protein, which maintains plasmids at low copy number; rop
   2856..3236    +  CDS            YPB1_ECOLX: Protein predicted: Swiss-Prot protein existence level 4. From Escherichia coli.
   3308..3599    -  CDS            TcR (fragment): tetracycline efflux protein; tet; confers resistance to tetracycline
   3614..3635    -  protein_bind   CAP binding site: CAP binding activates transcription in the presence of cAMP. E. coli catabolite activator protein
   3648..4730    -  CDS            lacI: lac repressor; lacI; The lac repressor binds to the lac operator to inhibit transcription in E. coli. This inhibition can be relieved by adding lactose or isopropyl-β-D-thiogalactopyranoside (IPTG).
   4731..4808    -  promoter       lacI promoter: lacI
   4816..5095    -  CDS            TcR (fragment): tetracycline efflux protein; tet; confers resistance to tetracycline
   5117..5135    +  promoter       T7 promoter: promoter for bacteriophage T7 RNA polymerase
   5136..5160    +  protein_bind   lac operator: The lac repressor binds to the lac operator to inhibit transcription in E. coli. This inhibition can be relieved by adding lactose or isopropyl-β-D-thiogalactopyranoside (IPTG). lac repressor encoded by lacI
   5175..5197    +  RBS            RBS: efficient ribosome binding site from bacteriophage T7 gene 10 (Olins and Rangwala, 1989)
   5208..5225    +  CDS            9xHis (fragment): 9xHis affinity tag
   5241..5900    +  CDS            Cdh1 (fragment): CADH1_MOUSE - Experimental evidence at protein level: Swiss-Prot protein existence level 1. (Microbial infection) Does not function as a receptor for L.monocytogenes internalin A (InlA); mutating a single surface-exposed residue confers receptor activity to this protein and promotes uptake of the bacteria. From Mus musculus (Mouse).
   5910..5951    +  CDS            AviTag™ (fragment): peptide tag that allows for enzymatic biotinylation
   5961..5978    +  CDS            9xHis (fragment): 9xHis affinity tag
   5988..6037    +  CDS            SET1 (fragment): solubility-enhancement tag derived from T7 phage gene 10B
   6045..6092    +  terminator     T7 terminator: transcription terminator for bacteriophage T7 RNA polymerase
>Addgene plasmid #47927 | pET22b-EC12-129/138Avi | depositor full sequence | sequence record 68716 | pET22b-EC12-129/138Avi sequence 6117 bps
TGGCGAATGGG
[124 nt withheld, positions 12-135]
C
[91 nt withheld, positions 137-227]
A
[49 nt withheld, positions 229-277]
CCTTTGACGTTGGAGTCCACGTTCTTT
[37 nt withheld, positions 305-341]
ACCCTATCTCGGTCTATTCTTTTGATTTATAAGGGATTTTGCCGATTTCGGCCTATTGGTTAAAAAATGA
GCTGATTTAACAAAAATTTAACGCGAATTTTAACAAAATATTAACGTTTACAATTTCAGGTGGCACTTTT
CGGGGAAATGTGCGCGGAACCCCTATTTGTTTATTTTTCTAAATACATTCAAATATGTATCCGCTCATGA
GACAATAACCCTGATAAATGCTTCAATAATATTGAAAAAGGAAGAGTATGAGTATTCAACATTTCCGTGT
CGCCCTTATTCCCTTTTTTGCGGCATTTTGCCTTCCTGTTTTTGCTCACCCAGAAACGCTGGTGAAAGTA
AAAGATGCTGAAGATCAGTTGGGTGCACGAGTGGGTTACATCGAACTGGATCTCAACAGCGGTAAGATCC
TTGAGAGTTTTCGCCCCGAAGAACGTTTTCCAATGATGAGCACTTTTAAAGTTCTGCTATGTGGCGCGGT
ATTATCCCGTATTGACGCCGGGCAAGAGCAACTCGGTCGCCGCATACACTATTCTCAGAATGACTTGGTT
GAGTACTCACCAGTCACAGAAAAGCATCTTACGGATGGCATGACAGTAAGAGAATTATGCAGTGCTGCCA
TAACCATGAGTGATAACACTGCGGCCAACTTACTTCTGACAACGATCGGAGGACCGAAGGAGCTAACCGC
TTTTTTGCACAACATGGGGGATCATGTAACTCGCCTTGATCGTTGGGAACCGGAGCTGAATGAAGCCATA
CCAAACGACGAGCGTGACACCACGATGCCTGCAGCAATGGCAACAACGTTGCGCAAACTATTAACTGGCG
AACTACTTACTCTAGCTTCCCGGCAACAATTAATAGACTGGATGGAGGCGGATAAAGTTGCAGGACCACT
TCTGCGCTCGGCCCTTCCGGCTGGCTGGTTTATTGCTGATAAATCTGGAGCCGGTGAGCGTGGGTCTCGC
GGTATCATTGCAGCACTGGGGCCAGATGGTAAGCCCTCCCGTATCGTAGTTATCTACACGACGGGGAGTC
AGGCAACTATGGATGAACGAAATAGACAGATCGCTGAGATAGGTGCCTCACTGATTAAGCATTGGTAACT
GTCAGACCAAGTTTACTCATATATACTTTAGATTGATTTAAAACTTCATTTTTAATTTAAAAGGATCTAG
GTGAAGATCCTTTTTGATAATCTCATGACCAAAATCCCTTAACGTGAGTTTTCGTTCCACTGAGCGTCAG
ACCCCGTAGAAAAGATCAAAGGATCTTCTTGAGATCCTTTTTTTCTGCGCGTAATCTGCTGCTTGCAAAC
AAAAAAACCACCGCTACCAGCGGTGGTTTGTTTGCCGGATCAAGAGCTACCAACTCTTTTTCCGAAGGTA
ACTGGCTTCAGCAGAGCGCAGATACCAAATACTGTCCTTCTAGTGTAGCCGTAGTTAGGCCACCACTTCA
AGAACTCTGTAGCACCGCCTACATACCTCGCTCTGCTAATCCTGTTACCAGTGGCTGCTGCCAGTGGCGA
TAAGTCGTGTCTTACCGGGTTGGACTCAAGACGATAGTTACCGGATAAGGCGCAGCGGTCGGGCTGAACG
GGGGGTTCGTGCACACAGCCCAGCTTGGAGCGAACGACCTACACCGAACTGAGATACCTACAGCGTGAGC
TATGAGAAAGCGCCACGCTTCCCGAAGGGAGAAAGGCGGACAGGTATCCGGTAAGCGGCAGGGTCGGAAC
AGGAGAGCGCACGAGGGAGCTTCCAGGGGGAAACGCCTGGTATCTTTATAGTCCTGTCGGGTTTCGCCAC
CTCTGACTTGAGCGTCGATTTTTGTGATGCTCGTCAGGGGGGCGGAGCCTATGGAAAAACGCCAGCAACG
CGGCCTTTTTACGGTTCCTGGCCTTTTGCTGGCCTTTTGCTCACATGTTCTTTCCTGCGTTATCCCCTGA
TTCTGTGGATAACCGTATTACCGCCTTTGAGTGAGCTGATACCGCTCGCCGCAGCCGAACGACCGAGCGC
AGCGAGTCAGTGAGCGAGGAAGCGGAAGAGCGCCTGATGCGGTATTTTCTCCTTACGCATCTGTGCGGTA
TTTCACACCGCATATATGGTGCACTCTCAGTACAATCTGCTCTGATGCCGCATAGTTAAGCCAGTATACA
CTCCGCTATCGCTACGTGACTGGGTCATGGCTGCGCCCCGACACCCGCCAACACCCGCTGACGCGCCCTG
ACGGGCTTGTCTGCTCCCGGCATCCGCTTACAGACAAGCTGTGACCGTCTCCGGGAGCTGCATGTGTCAG
AGGTTTTCACCGTCATCACCGAAACGCGCGAGGCAGCTGCGGTAAAGCTCATCAGCGTGGTCGTGAAGCG
ATTCACAGATGTCTGCCTGTTCATCCGCGTCCAGCTCGTTGAGTTTCTCCAGAAGCGTTAATGTCTGGCT
TCTGATAAAGCGGGCCATGTTAAGGGCGGTTTTTTCCTGTTTGGTCACTGATGCCTCCGTGTAAGGGGGA
TTTCTGTTCATGGGGGTAATGATACCGATGAAACGAGAGAGGATGCTCACGATACGGGTTACTGATGATG
AACATGCCCGGTTACTGGAACGTTGTGAGGGTAAACAACTGGCGGTATGGATGCGGCGGGACCAGAGAAA
AATCACTCAGGGTCAATGCCAGCGCTTCGTTAATACAGATGTAGGTGTTCCACAGGGTAGCCAGCAGCAT
CCTGCGATGCAGATCCGGAACATAATGGTGCAGGGCGCTGACTTCCGCGTTTCCAGACTTTACGAAACAC
GGAAACCGAAGACCATTCATGTTGTTGCTCAGGTCGCAGACGTTTTGCAGCAGCAGTCGCTTCACGTTCG
CTCGCGTATCGGTGATTCATTCTGCTAACCAGTAAGGCAACCCCGCCAGCCTAGCCGGGTCCTCAACGAC
AGGAGCACGATCATGCGCACCCGTGGGGCCGCCATGCCGGCGATAATGGCCTGCTTCTCGCCGAAACGTT
TGGTGGCGGGACCAGTGACGAAGGCTTGAGCGAGGGCGTGCAAGATTCCGAATACCGCAAGCGACAGGCC
GATCATCGTCGCGCTCCAGCGAAAGCGGTCCTCGCCGAAAATGACCCAGAGCGCTGCCGGCACCTGTCCT
ACGAGTTGCATGATAAAGAAGACAGTCATAAGTGCGGCGACGATAGTCATGCCCCGCGCCCACCGGAAGG
AGCTGACTGGGTTGAAGGCTCTCAAGGGCATCGGTCGAGATCCCGGTGCCTAATGAGTGAGCTAACTTAC
ATTAATTGCGTTGCGCTCACTGCCCGCTTTCCAGTCGGGAAACCTGTCGTGCCAGCTGCATTAATGAATC
GGCCAACGCGCGGGGAGAGGCGGTTTGCGTATTGGGCGCCAGGGTGGTTTTTCTTTTCACCAGTGAGACG
GGCAACAGCTGATTGCCCTTCACCGCCTGGCCCTGAGAGAGTTGCAGCAAGCGGTCCACGCTGGTTTGCC
CCAGCAGGCGAAAATCCTGTTTGATGGTGGTTAACGGCGGGATATAACATGAGCTGTCTTCGGTATCGTC
GTATCCCACTACCGAGATATCCGCACCAACGCGCAGCCCGGACTCGGTAATGGCGCGCATTGCGCCCAGC
GCCATCTGATCGTTGGCAACCAGCATCGCAGTGGGAACGATGCCCTCATTCAGCATTTGCATGGTTTGTT
GAAAACCGGACATGGCACTCCAGTCGCCTTCCCGTTCCGCTATCGGCTGAATTTGATTGCGAGTGAGATA
TTTATGCCAGCCAGCCAGACGCAGACGCGCCGAGACAGAACTTAATGGGCCCGCTAACAGCGCGATTTGC
TGGTGACCCAATGCGACCAGATGCTCCACGCCCAGTCGCGTACCGTCTTCATGGGAGAAAATAATACTGT
TGATGGGTGTCTGGTCAGAGACATCAAGAAATAACGCCGGAACATTAGTGCAGGCAGCTTCCACAGCAAT
GGCATCCTGGTCATCCAGCGGATAGTTAATGATCAGCCCACTGACGCGTTGCGCGAGAAGATTGTGCACC
GCCGCTTTACAGGCTTCGACGCCGCTTCGTTCTACCATCGACACCACCACGCTGGCACCCAGTTGATCGG
CGCGAGATTTAATCGCCGCGACAATTTGCGACGGCGCGTGCAGGGCCAGACTGGAGGTGGCAACGCCAAT
CAGCAACGACTGTTTGCCCGCCAGTTGTTGTGCCACGCGGTTGGGAATGTAATTCAGCTCCGCCATCGCC
GCTTCCACTTTTTCCCGCGTTTTCGCAGAAACGTGGCTGGCCTGGTTCACCACGCGGGAAACGGTCTGAT
AAGAGACACCGGCATACTCTGCGACATCGTATAACGTTACTGGTTTCACATTCACCACCCTGAATTGACT
CTCTTCCGGGCGCTATCATGCCATACCGCGAAAGGTTTTGCGCCATTCGATGGTGTCCGGGATCTCGACG
CTCTCCCTTATGCGACTCCTGCATTAGGAAGCAGCCCAGTAGTAGGTTGAGGCCGTTGAGCACCGCCGCC
GCAAGGAATGGTGCATGCAAGGAGATGGCGCCCAACAGTCCCCCGGCCACGGGGCCTGCCACCATACCCA
CGCCGAAACAAGCGCTCATGAGCCCGAAGTGGCGAGCCCGATCTTCCCCATCGGTGATGTCGGCGATATA
GGCGCCAGCAACCGCACCTGTGGCGCCGGTGATGCCGGCCACGATGCGTCCGGCGTAGAGGATCGAGATC
TCGATCCCGCGAAATTAATACGACTCACTATAGGGGAATTGTGAGCGGATAACAATTCCCCTCTAGAAAT
AATTTTGTTTAACTTTAAGAAGGAGATATACATATGCACCACCACCACCACCACGAAAACCTGTACTTCC
AGGACTGGGTCATCCCTCCCATCAGCGCCCCCGAAAATGAAAAGGGCGAATTTCCAAAGAACCTGGTTCA
GATCAAATCCAACAGGGACAAAGAAACAAAGGTTTTCTACAGCATCACCGGCCAAGGAGCTGACAAACCC
CCCGTTGGCGTTTTCATCATTGAGAGGGAGACAGGCTGGCTGAAAGTGACACAGCCTCTGGATAGAGAAG
CCATTGCCAAGTACATCCTCTATTCTCATGCCGTGTCATCAAATGGGGAAGCGGTGGAGGATCCCATGGA
GATAGTGATCACAGTGACAGATCAGAATGACAACAGGCCAGAGTTTACCCAGCCGGTCTTTGAGGGATTC
GTTGCAGAAGGCGCTGTTCCAGGAACCTCCGTGATGTGCGTCTCAGCCACCGATGCAGACGATTGCGTCA
ACACCTACAACGCTGCCATCGCCTACACCATCGTCAGCCAGGATCCTGAGCTGCCTCACAAAAACATGTT
CACTGTCAATAGGGACACCGGGGTCATCAGTGTGCTCACCTCTGGGCTGGACCGAGAGAGTTACCCTACA
TACACTCTGGTGGTTCAGGCTGCTGACCTTCAAGGTGAAGGCTTGAGCACAACAGCCAAGGCTGTGATCA
CTGTCAAGGATATTAATGACAACGCTCCTGGTGGCGGTCTGAACGACATCTTCGAGGCTCAGAAAATCGA
ATGGCACGAATGACTCGAGCACCACCACCACCACCACTGAGATCCGGCTGCTAACAAAGCCCGAAAGGAA
GCTGAGTTGGCTGCTGCCACCGCTGAGCAATAACTAGCATAACCCCTTGGGGCCTCTAAACGGGTCTTGA
GGGGTTTTTTGCTGAAAGGAGGAACTATATCCGGAT
