>Addgene plasmid #47927 | pET22b-EC12-129/138Avi | addgene partial sequence | sequence record 71588 | pBRrevBam 5'-GGTGATGTCGGCGATATAGG-3'
GATGCGTCCGGCGTAGAGGATCGAGATCTCGATCCCGCGAAATTAATACGACTCACTATAGGGGAATTGT
GAGCGGATAACAATTCCCCTCTAGAAATAATTTTGTTTAACTTTAAGAAGGAGATATACATATGCACCAC
CACCACCACCACGAAAACCTGTACTTCCAGGACTGGGTCATCCCTCCCATCAGCGCCCCCGAAAATGAAA
AGGGCGAATTTCCAAAGAACCTGGTTCAGATCAAATCCAACAGGGACAAAGAAACAAAGGTTTTCTACAG
CATCACCGGCCAAGGAGCTGACAAACCCCCCGTTGGCGTTTTCATCATTGAGAGGGAGACAGGCTGGCTG
AAAGTGACACAGCCTCTGGATAGAGAAGCCATTGCCAAGTACATCCTCTATTCTCATGCCGTGTCATCAA
ATGGGGAAGCGGTGGAGGATCCCATGGAGATAGTGATCACAGTGACAGATCAGAATGACAACAGGCCAGA
GTTTACCCAGCCGGTCTTTGAGGGATTCGTTGCAGAAGGCGCTGTTCCAGGAACCTCCGTGATGTGCGTC
TCAGCCACCGATGCAGACGATTGCGTCAACACCTACAACGCTGCCATCGCCTACACCATCGTCAGCCAGG
ATCCTGAGCTGCCTCACAAAAACATGTTCACTGTCAATAGGGACACCGGGGTCATCAGTGTGCTCACCTC
TGGGCTGGACCGAGAGAGTTACCCTACATACACTCTGGTGGTTCAGGCTGCTGACCTTCAAGGTGAAGGC
TTGAGCACAACAGCCAAGGCTGTGATCACTGTCAAGGATATTAATGACAACGCTCCTGGTGGCGGTCTGA
ACGACATCTTCGAGGCTCAGAAAATCGAATGGCACGAATGACTCGAGCACCACCACCACCACCACTGAGA
TCCGGCTGCTAACAAAGCCCGAAAGGAAGCTGA
