>Addgene plasmid #47927 | pET22b-EC12-129/138Avi | addgene partial sequence | sequence record 71594 | T7-term
GCAGCCGGATCTCAGTGGTGGTGGTGGTGGTGCTCGAGTCATTCGTGCCATTCGATTTTCTGAGCCTCGA
AGATGTCGTTCAGACCGCCACCAGGAGCGTTGTCATTAATATCCTTGACAGTGATCACAGCCTTGGCTGT
TGTGCTCAAGCCTTCACCTTGAAGGTCAGCAGCCTGAACCACCAGAGTGTATGTAGGGTAACTCTCTCGG
TCCAGCCCAGAGGTGAGCACACTGATGACCCCGGTGTCCCTATTGACAGTGAACATGTTTTTGTGAGGCA
GCTCAGGATCCTGGCTGACGATGGTGTAGGCGATGGCAGCGTTGTAGGTGTTGACGCAATCGTCTGCATC
GGTGGCTGAGACGCACATCACGGAGGTTCCTGGAACAGCGCCTTCTGCAACGAATCCCTCAAAGACCGGC
TGGGTAAACTCTGGCCTGTTGTCATTCTGATCTGTCACTGTGATCACTATCTCCATGGGATCCTCCACCG
CTTCCCCATTTGATGACACGGCATGAGAATAGAGGATGTACTTGGCAATGGCTTCTCTATCCAGAGGCTG
TGTCACTTTCAGCCAGCCTGTCTCCCTCTCAATGATGAAAACGCCAACGGGGGGTTTGTCAGCTCCTTGG
CCGGTGATGCTGTAGAAAACCTTTGTTTCTTTGTCCCTGTTGGATTTGATCTGAACCAGGTTCTTTGGAA
ATTCGCCCTTTTCATTTTCGGGGGCGCTGATGGGAGGGATGACCCAGTCCTGGAAGTACAGGTTTTCGTG
GTGGTGGTGGTGGTGCATATGTATATCTCCTTCTTAAAGTTAAACAAAATTATTTCTAGAGGGGAATTGT
TATCCGCTCACAATTCCCCTATA
